Addgene plasmid #50868: pcDNA3.1 Flag YFP hNKCC1 I677C A734C (NT813)
Purpose: Expresses human NKCC1 I677C A734C mutant with an N-terminal 3xFLAG-YFP tag in mammalian cells. cDNA is synthetic, containing convenient restriction sites.
Depositing lab: Biff Forbush. Depositing organization: Yale University. Publication: Molecular Motions Involved in Na-K-Cl Cotransporter-mediated Ion Transport and Transporter Activation Revealed by Internal Crosslinking between Transmembrane Domains 10 and 11/12. Monette MY, Somasekharan S, Forbush B. J Biol Chem. 2014 Jan 22. 10.1074/jbc.M113.542258 PubMed 24451383.
Backbone
  Vector backbone: pcDNA 3.1 neo
  Backbone manufacturer: Life Technologies
  Backbone size w/o insert (bp): 5316
  Vector type: Mammalian Expression
  Selectable markers: Neomycin (select with G418)
Growth in bacteria
  Bacterial resistance: Ampicillin, 100 μg/mL
  Growth temperature: 37°C
  Growth strain: DH5alpha
  Copy number: High Copy
Gene/Insert
  Gene/Insert name: human NKCC1 (synthetic) (alt names: Slc12A2 (synthetic); Na-K-Cl cotransporter)
  Species: H. sapiens (human), Synthetic
  Insert size (bp): 4479
  Mutation: I677C A734C in hNKCC1 in NT17
  Entrez Gene: SLC12A2 (a.k.a. BSC, BSC-2, BSC2, CCC1, KILQS, NKCC1, PPP1R141)
  Promoter: CMV
  Tag / fusion protein: 3x Flag (N terminal on insert); YFP (N terminal on insert)
  Cloning method: Restriction Enzyme; 5′ cloning site NheI (not destroyed); 3′ cloning site PmeI (not destroyed)
  Sequencing primers: 5′ CMV-F; 3′ BGH-rev
Terms and licenses: Academic/Nonprofit Terms; Industry Terms: Not Available to Industry
Depositor comments: Plasmid constructed from pcDNA3.1 Flag YFP hNKCC1 WT (NT17). See Addgene plasmid# 49085 (http://www.addgene.org/49085/) for plasmid map of wild-type construct.
How to cite: pcDNA3.1 Flag YFP hNKCC1 I677C A734C (NT813) was a gift from Biff Forbush (Addgene plasmid # 50868 ; http://n2t.net/addgene:50868 ; RRID:Addgene_50868)
