[The description below was written by a language model from this plasmid's Addgene catalogue record and pLannotate feature annotations shown in this document.]
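Description:
pcDNA3.1 Flag YFP hNKCC1 I677C A734C (NT813) is a mammalian expression plasmid built on the pcDNA3.1 neo backbone. It carries a synthetic cDNA for the human Na-K-Cl cotransporter NKCC1 (SLC12A2), designed with convenient restriction sites. The plasmid is maintained in E. coli at high copy through a ColE1/pUC-type origin with ampicillin selection via β-lactamase, and it also carries an f1 phage origin. For selection in mammalian cells, an SV40 early promoter drives the neomycin phosphotransferase gene, terminated by the SV40 poly(A) signal, which allows G418 selection of stable transfectants.

The expression cassette uses the CMV immediate-early enhancer and promoter, followed by a T7 promoter, and ends with the bovine growth hormone polyadenylation signal. The open reading frame, cloned between NheI and PmeI sites, begins with a 3xFLAG epitope that includes an enterokinase cleavage site. A yellow fluorescent protein follows, which the sequence annotation identifies as the mCitrine variant, and then the full NKCC1 coding region. The transporter is therefore tagged at its N-terminus for both immunodetection or purification and fluorescence imaging. This version derives from the wild-type parent construct (NT17) and carries two cysteine substitutions, I677C and A734C. According to the associated study, such substitutions were used for internal crosslinking between transmembrane domains 10 and 11/12 to probe the conformational motions underlying ion transport and transporter activation.

A few small annotated fragments are short partial matches from automated annotation rather than functional elements. These include a truncated HIV-1 LTR, a ble fragment, a lacI fragment and a short SV40 promoter piece.
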