Features (pLannotate 1.2.2; 22 found; start..end, strand, type, name):
     31..96      +  CDS            3xFLAG: three tandem FLAG® epitope tags, followed by an enterokinase cleavage site
    109..822     +  CDS            mCitrine: mCitrine is a basic (constitutively fluorescent) yellow fluorescent protein published in 2001, derived from Aequorea victoria.
    829..4464    +  CDS            SLC12A2: S12A2_HUMAN - Also known as NKCC1. Experimental evidence at protein level: Swiss-Prot protein existence level 1. Cation-chloride cotransporter which mediates the electroneutral transport of chloride, potassium and/or sodium ions across the membrane. Plays a vital role in the regulation of ionic balance and cell volume. From Homo sapiens (Human).
   4501..4725    +  polyA_signal   bGH poly(A) signal: bovine growth hormone polyadenylation signal
   4729..4750    +  promoter       SV40 promoter (fragment): SV40 enhancer and early promoter
   4771..5199    +  rep_origin     f1 ori (sequence partly withheld): f1 bacteriophage origin of replication; arrow indicates direction of (+) strand synthesis
   5213..5542    +  promoter       SV40 promoter: SV40 enhancer and early promoter
   5609..6400    +  CDS            neo: KKA2_KLEPN - Also known as kan, nptII. Experimental evidence at protein level: Swiss-Prot protein existence level 1. Resistance to kanamycin, neomycin, paromomycin, ribostamycin, butirosin and gentamicin B. From Klebsiella pneumoniae.
   6424..6582    +  CDS            ble (fragment): BLE_KLEPN - Experimental evidence at protein level: Swiss-Prot protein existence level 1. Binding protein with a strong affinity to the bleomycin family of antibiotics. Binds to CL990; an antimitotic-antibiotic compound. From Klebsiella pneumoniae.
   6577..6698    +  polyA_signal   SV40 poly(A) signal: SV40 polyadenylation signal
   6771..6787    -  protein_bind   lac operator: The lac repressor binds to the lac operator to inhibit transcription in E. coli. This inhibition can be relieved by adding lactose or isopropyl-β-D-thiogalactopyranoside (IPTG). lac repressor encoded by lacI
   6795..6825    -  promoter       lac promoter: promoter for the E. coli lac operon
   6840..6861    -  protein_bind   CAP binding site: CAP binding activates transcription in the presence of cAMP. E. coli catabolite activator protein
   6874..6966    -  CDS            lacI (fragment): lac repressor; lacI; The lac repressor binds to the lac operator to inhibit transcription in E. coli. This inhibition can be relieved by adding lactose or isopropyl-β-D-thiogalactopyranoside (IPTG).
   7149..7734    -  rep_origin     ori: high-copy-number ColE1/pMB1/pBR322/pUC origin of replication
   7905..8765    -  CDS            AmpR: β-lactamase; bla; confers resistance to ampicillin, carbenicillin, and related antibiotics
   8766..8870    -  promoter       AmpR promoter: bla
   8929..8981    -  misc_feature   bom (fragment): basis of mobility region from pBR322
   9136..9515    +  enhancer       CMV enhancer: human cytomegalovirus immediate early enhancer
   9516..9719    +  promoter       CMV promoter: human cytomegalovirus (CMV) immediate early promoter
   9715..9748    +  LTR            5' LTR (truncated) (fragment): truncated 5' long terminal repeat (LTR) from HIV-1
   9764..9782    +  promoter       T7 promoter: promoter for bacteriophage T7 RNA polymerase
>Addgene plasmid #50868 | pcDNA3.1 Flag YFP hNKCC1 I677C A734C (NT813) | depositor full sequence | sequence record 76341 | Full Sequence
GCTAGCCCGGGCACGGCCGCCACCATGGGAGACTACAAAGACCATGACGGTGATTATAAAGATCACGACA
TCGACTACAAGGATGACGATGACAAGGGTGACCCTACCGTCAGCAAGGGCGAGGAGCTGTTCACCGGGGT
GGTGCCCATCCTGGTCGAGCTGGACGGCGACGTAAACGGCCACAAGTTCAGCGTGTCCGGCGAGGGCGAG
GGCGATGCCACCTACGGCAAGCTGACCCTGAAGTTCATCTGCACCACCGGCAAGCTGCCCGTGCCCTGGC
CCACCCTCGTGACCACCTTCGGCTACGGCCTGATGTGCTTCGCCCGCTACCCCGACCACATGAAGCAGCA
CGACTTCTTCAAGTCCGCCATGCCCGAAGGCTACGTCCAGGAGCGCACCATCTTCTTCAAGGACGACGGC
AACTACAAGACCCGCGCCGAGGTGAAGTTCGAGGGCGACACCCTGGTGAACCGCATCGAGCTGAAGGGCA
TCGACTTCAAGGAGGACGGCAACATCCTAGGGCACAAGCTGGAGTACAACTACAACAGCCACAACGTTTA
TATCATGGCCGACAAGCAGAAGAACGGCATCAAGGTGAACTTCAAGATCCGCCACAACATCGAGGACGGC
AGCGTGCAGCTCGCCGACCACTACCAGCAGAACACCCCCATCGGCGACGGCCCCGTGCTGCTGCCCGACA
ACCACTACCTGAGCTACCAGTCCAAACTGAGCAAAGACCCCAACGAGAAGCGCGATCACATGGTCCTGCT
GGAGTTCGTGACCGCCGCCGGGATCACTCTCGGCATGGACGAGCTCTACAAGGGTGACCTGGAGCCGAGG
CCCACGGCTCCTAGCTCCGGCGCGCCAGGCCTCGCCGGAGTCGGCGAAACGCCGAGCGCCGCTGCGCTGG
CCGCAGCCAGGGTGGAACTGCCCGGAACCGCTGTGCCCTCGGTGCCGGAGGATGCTGCGCCCGCGAGCCG
GGACGGGGGCGGGGTCCGCGATGAGGGACCAGCCGCCGCCGGTGACGGCCTGGGCAGACCCTTGGGGCCT
ACCCCGAGCCAGAGCCGTTTCCAGGTGGACCTCGTTTCCGAGAACGCAGGGCGGGCTGCTGCTGCGGCGG
CGGCGGCTGCTGCGGCCGCCGCCGCTGCTGGTGCCGGGGCGGGGGCCAAGCAGACTCCTGCCGACGGGGA
AGCCAGCGGCGAGAGCGAGCCAGCTAAAGGCAGCGAGGAAGCCAAAGGCCGCTTCCGCGTTAACTTCGTA
GATCCTGCTGCCAGCTCGTCCGCAGAAGATAGCCTGTCAGATGCCGCCGGGGTCGGAGTCGATGGACCCA
ACGTGAGCTTCCAGAACGGCGGGGACACGGTACTGAGCGAGGGCAGCAGCCTCCATTCCGGTGGCGGCGG
CGGCTCCGGCCACCACCAGCACTACTATTATGATACCCACACCAACACCTACTATCTGCGCACCTTCGGC
CACAACACAATGGACGCGGTACCCAGGATCGACCACTACCGGCACACAGCCGCGCAGCTCGGCGAGAAGC
TGCTCCGGCCTAGCCTGGCCGAGCTGCATGACGAGCTGGAAAAGGAACCTTTTGAGGATGGCTTTGCAAA
TGGGGAAGAAAGCACTCCAACACGTGATGCTGTGGTCACGTACACGGCCGAAAGTAAAGGAGTCGTGAAG
TTTGGCTGGATCAAGGGTGTACTAGTACGTTGTATGTTAAACATTTGGGGTGTGATGCTTTTCATTCGTC
TCTCATGGATTGTGGGACAAGCTGGAATTGGTCTATCAGTCCTTGTAATAATGATGGCTACTGTTGTGAC
AACTATCACAGGATTGTCCACTAGCGCCATCGCAACTAATGGATTTGTAAGGGGAGGCGGCGCATATTAT
TTAATATCTAGAAGTCTAGGGCCTGAATTTGGTGGTGCCATTGGTCTAATCTTCGCCTTTGCCAACGCTG
TTGCTGTTGCTATGTATGTGGTTGGATTTGCAGAAACCGTGGTGGAGTTGCTGAAAGAACATTCCATTCT
TATGATAGATGAAATCAATGACATCCGGATTATTGGAGCCATTACAGTCGTGATTCTTTTAGGTATCTCA
GTAGCCGGTATGGAGTGGGAAGCAAAAGCTCAGATTGTTCTTTTGGTGATCCTACTTCTTGCTATTGGTG
ATTTCGTCATAGGAACATTTATCCCACTCGAGAGCAAGAAGCCAAAAGGGTTTTTTGGCTATAAATCTGA
AATCTTTAATGAGAACTTTGGCCCCGATTTTCGAGAAGAAGAAACTTTCTTTTCTGTATTTGCCATCTTT
TTTCCTGCTGCAACTGGAATTCTGGCTGGCGCAAATATCTCAGGTGATCTTGCAGATCCTCAGTCAGCCA
TACCCAAAGGAACACTCCTAGCCATTTTAATTACTACATTGGTTTATGTAGGAATTGCCGTGTCTGTAGG
TTCTTGTGTCGTACGCGATGCCACTGGTAATGTTAATGACACTATCGTAACAGAGCTAACAAACTGTACT
AGCGCAGCCTGCAAATTAAACTTTGATTTTTCATCTTGTGAATCCAGTCCTTGTAGCTACGGCCTAATGA
ACAACTTTCAGGTAATGAGTATGGTGTCAGGATTTACACCACTAATTTCCGCGGGCATATTCTCTGCCAC
TCTTTCTAGCGCATTAGCATCCCTAGTGAGTGCTCCCAAGATATTTCAGGCCCTATGTAAAGACAACATC
TACCCCGCTTTCCAGATGTTTGCTAAAGGTTATGGGAAAAATAATGAGCCATTACGTGGCTACATCTTAA
CATTCTTAATTGCACTTGGATTCATCTTAATTGCCGAACTGAATGTTATTGCACCATGTATCTCAAACTT
CTTCCTTGCCAGCTATGCCCTCATCAATTTTTCAGTATTCCATGCTTCACTGGCCAAAAGCCCAGGATGG
CGACCGGCATTTAAATACTACAATATGTGGATCTCACTTCTTGGAGCAATTCTTTGTTGCATAGTAATGT
TCGTCATTAACTGGTGGTGTGCTTTGCTAACCTACGTGATAGTCCTTGGTCTCTATATTTATGTTACCTA
CAAAAAACCCGATGTGAATTGGGGATCCTCTACACAAGCCCTGACTTACCTCAATGCCCTGCAACATAGT
ATTAGGCTTTCTGGCGTGGAGGACCATGTGAAAAACTTTAGGCCACAGTGTCTTGTTATGACAGGAGCGC
CAAACTCACGGCCGGCCTTACTTCATCTTGTTCACGATTTCACAAAAAATGTTGGTTTGATGATCTGTGG
ACACGTACACATGGGACCACGCAGACAAGCCATGAAAGAAATGTCCATCGACCAAGCCAAATATCAGCGC
TGGCTTATTAAGAACAAAATGAAGGCTTTTTATGCACCAGTACATGCAGATGACCTCAGAGAAGGGGCCC
AATACTTGATGCAGGCTGCTGGCCTGGGCCGTATGAAGCCAAACACACTAGTCCTTGGATTTAAGAAAGA
TTGGTTGCAAGCAGATATGAGGGATGTGGATATGTACATAAACTTATTTCACGATGCTTTTGACATACAA
TATGGCGTAGTGGTTATTCGCCTAAAAGAAGGTCTGGATATTAGTCACCTGCAGGGACAAGAAGAATTAT
TGTCATCACAAGAGAAATCTCCTGGCACCAAGGATGTCGTAGTAAGTGTGGAATATAGTAAAAAGTCCGA
TTTAGATACTTCGAAACCCCTCAGTGAAAAACCAATTACCCATAAAGTCGAGGAAGAAGATGGCAAGACT
GCAACTCAACCACTGTTGAAAAAAGAATCCAAAGGCCCTATTGTGCCTTTGAATGTAGCTGACCAAAAGC
TTCTTGAAGCTAGTACACAGTTTCAGAAAAAACAAGGAAAGAATACTATTGATGTCTGGTGGCTTTTTGA
TGACGGAGGTCTGACCTTATTGATACCTTACCTTCTGACGACCAAGAAAAAATGGAAAGACTGTAAGATC
AGAGTATTCATTGGTGGAAAGATAAACAGAATAGACCATGACCGGAGAGCGATGGCTACTTTACTGAGCA
AGTTCAGAATCGATTTTTCTGACATCATGGTTCTAGGAGACATCAATACCAAACCAAAGAAAGAAAACAT
TATAGCTTTCGAGGAAATCATTGAGCCATACAGACTTCACGAAGATGATAAAGAGCAAGATATCGCAGAT
AAAATGAAAGAAGATGAACCCTGGCGAATAACAGATAATGAATTGGAGCTGTATAAGACCAAGACATACC
GGCAGATCAGGTTAAATGAGTTATTAAAGGAACATTCAAGCACAGCTAACATTATTGTGATGAGTTTACC
GGTCGCACGAAAGGGTGCCGTTTCTAGTGCTCTCTACATGGCATGGTTAGAAGCACTATCTAAGGATCTA
CCACCAATCCTACTAGTTCGTGGGAATCATCAGAGTGTCCTTACCTTCTATTCATAATTAATTAAGTTTA
AACCCGCTGATCAGCCTCGACTGTGCCTTCTAGTTGCCAGCCATCTGTTGTTTGCCCCTCCCCCGTGCCT
TCCTTGACCCTGGAAGGTGCCACTCCCACTGTCCTTTCCTAATAAAATGAGGAAATTGCATCGCATTGTC
TGAGTAGGTGTCATTCTATTCTGGGGGGTGGGGTGGGGCAGGACAGCAAGGGGGAGGATTGGGAAGACAA
TAGCAGGCATGCTGGGGATGCGGTGGGCTCTATGGCTTCTGAGGCGGAAAGAACCAGCTGGGGCTCTAGG
GGGTATCCCC
[124 nt withheld, positions 4771-4894]
C
[91 nt withheld, positions 4896-4986]
A
[49 nt withheld, positions 4988-5036]
CCTTTGACGTTGGAGTCCACGTTCTTT
[37 nt withheld, positions 5064-5100]
ACCCTATCTCGGTCTATTCTTTTGATTTATAAGGGATTTTGCCGATTTCGGCCTATTGGTTAAAAAATGA
GCTGATTTAACAAAAATTTAACGCGAATTAATTCTGTGGAATGTGTGTCAGTTAGGGTGTGGAAAGTCCC
CAGGCTCCCCAGCAGGCAGAAGTATGCAAAGCATGCATCTCAATTAGTCAGCAACCAGGTGTGGAAAGTC
CCCAGGCTCCCCAGCAGGCAGAAGTATGCAAAGCATGCATCTCAATTAGTCAGCAACCATAGTCCCGCCC
CTAACTCCGCCCATCCCGCCCCTAACTCCGCCCAGTTCCGCCCATTCTCCGCCCCATGGCTGACTAATTT
TTTTTATTTATGCAGAGGCCGAGGCCGCCTCTGCCTCTGAGCTATTCCAGAAGTAGTGAGGAGGCTTTTT
TGGAGGCCTAGGCTTTTGCAAAAAGCTCCCGGGAGCTTGTATATCCATTTTCGGATCTGATCAAGAGACA
GGATGAGGATCGTTTCGCATGATTGAACAAGATGGATTGCACGCAGGTTCTCCGGCCGCTTGGGTGGAGA
GGCTATTCGGCTATGACTGGGCACAACAGACAATCGGCTGCTCTGATGCCGCCGTGTTCCGGCTGTCAGC
GCAGGGGCGCCCGGTTCTTTTTGTCAAGACCGACCTGTCCGGTGCCCTGAATGAACTGCAGGACGAGGCA
GCGCGGCTATCGTGGCTGGCCACGACGGGCGTTCCTTGCGCAGCTGTGCTCGACGTTGTCACTGAAGCGG
GAAGGGACTGGCTGCTATTGGGCGAAGTGCCGGGGCAGGATCTCCTGTCATCTCACCTTGCTCCTGCCGA
GAAAGTATCCATCATGGCTGATGCAATGCGGCGGCTGCATACGCTTGATCCGGCTACCTGCCCATTCGAC
CACCAAGCGAAACATCGCATCGAGCGAGCACGTACTCGGATGGAAGCCGGTCTTGTCGATCAGGATGATC
TGGACGAAGAGCATCAGGGGCTCGCGCCAGCCGAACTGTTCGCCAGGCTCAAGGCGCGCATGCCCGACGG
CGAGGATCTCGTCGTGACCCATGGCGATGCCTGCTTGCCGAATATCATGGTGGAAAATGGCCGCTTTTCT
GGATTCATCGACTGTGGCCGGCTGGGTGTGGCGGACCGCTATCAGGACATAGCGTTGGCTACCCGTGATA
TTGCTGAAGAGCTTGGCGGCGAATGGGCTGACCGCTTCCTCGTGCTTTACGGTATCGCCGCTCCCGATTC
GCAGCGCATCGCCTTCTATCGCCTTCTTGACGAGTTCTTCTGAGCGGGACTCTGGGGTTCGAAATGACCG
ACCAAGCGACGCCCAACCTGCCATCACGAGATTTCGATTCCACCGCCGCCTTCTATGAAAGGTTGGGCTT
CGGAATCGTTTTCCGGGACGCCGGCTGGATGATCCTCCAGCGCGGGGATCTCATGCTGGAGTTCTTCGCC
CACCCCAACTTGTTTATTGCAGCTTATAATGGTTACAAATAAAGCAATAGCATCACAAATTTCACAAATA
AAGCATTTTTTTCACTGCATTCTAGTTGTGGTTTGTCCAAACTCATCAATGTATCTTATCATGTCTGTAT
ACCGTCGACCTCTAGCTAGAGCTTGGCGTAATCATGGTCATAGCTGTTTCCTGTGTGAAATTGTTATCCG
CTCACAATTCCACACAACATACGAGCCGGAAGCATAAAGTGTAAAGCCTGGGGTGCCTAATGAGTGAGCT
AACTCACATTAATTGCGTTGCGCTCACTGCCCGCTTTCCAGTCGGGAAACCTGTCGTGCCAGCTGCATTA
ATGAATCGGCCAACGCGCGGGGAGAGGCGGTTTGCGTATTGGGCGCTCTTCCGCTTCCTCGCTCACTGAC
TCGCTGCGCTCGGTCGTTCGGCTGCGGCGAGCGGTATCAGCTCACTCAAAGGCGGTAATACGGTTATCCA
CAGAATCAGGGGATAACGCAGGAAAGAACATGTGAGCAAAAGGCCAGCAAAAGGCCAGGAACCGTAAAAA
GGCCGCGTTGCTGGCGTTTTTCCATAGGCTCCGCCCCCCTGACGAGCATCACAAAAATCGACGCTCAAGT
CAGAGGTGGCGAAACCCGACAGGACTATAAAGATACCAGGCGTTTCCCCCTGGAAGCTCCCTCGTGCGCT
CTCCTGTTCCGACCCTGCCGCTTACCGGATACCTGTCCGCCTTTCTCCCTTCGGGAAGCGTGGCGCTTTC
TCATAGCTCACGCTGTAGGTATCTCAGTTCGGTGTAGGTCGTTCGCTCCAAGCTGGGCTGTGTGCACGAA
CCCCCCGTTCAGCCCGACCGCTGCGCCTTATCCGGTAACTATCGTCTTGAGTCCAACCCGGTAAGACACG
ACTTATCGCCACTGGCAGCAGCCACTGGTAACAGGATTAGCAGAGCGAGGTATGTAGGCGGTGCTACAGA
GTTCTTGAAGTGGTGGCCTAACTACGGCTACACTAGAAGAACAGTATTTGGTATCTGCGCTCTGCTGAAG
CCAGTTACCTTCGGAAAAAGAGTTGGTAGCTCTTGATCCGGCAAACAAACCACCGCTGGTAGCGGTTTTT
TTGTTTGCAAGCAGCAGATTACGCGCAGAAAAAAAGGATCTCAAGAAGATCCTTTGATCTTTTCTACGGG
GTCTGACGCTCAGTGGAACGAAAACTCACGTTAAGGGATTTTGGTCATGAGATTATCAAAAAGGATCTTC
ACCTAGATCCTTTTAAATTAAAAATGAAGTTTTAAATCAATCTAAAGTATATATGAGTAAACTTGGTCTG
ACAGTTACCAATGCTTAATCAGTGAGGCACCTATCTCAGCGATCTGTCTATTTCGTTCATCCATAGTTGC
CTGACTCCCCGTCGTGTAGATAACTACGATACGGGAGGGCTTACCATCTGGCCCCAGTGCTGCAATGATA
CCGCGAGACCCACGCTCACCGGCTCCAGATTTATCAGCAATAAACCAGCCAGCCGGAAGGGCCGAGCGCA
GAAGTGGTCCTGCAACTTTATCCGCCTCCATCCAGTCTATTAATTGTTGCCGGGAAGCTAGAGTAAGTAG
TTCGCCAGTTAATAGTTTGCGCAACGTTGTTGCCATTGCTACAGGCATCGTGGTGTCACGCTCGTCGTTT
GGTATGGCTTCATTCAGCTCCGGTTCCCAACGATCAAGGCGAGTTACATGATCCCCCATGTTGTGCAAAA
AAGCGGTTAGCTCCTTCGGTCCTCCGATCGTTGTCAGAAGTAAGTTGGCCGCAGTGTTATCACTCATGGT
TATGGCAGCACTGCATAATTCTCTTACTGTCATGCCATCCGTAAGATGCTTTTCTGTGACTGGTGAGTAC
TCAACCAAGTCATTCTGAGAATAGTGTATGCGGCGACCGAGTTGCTCTTGCCCGGCGTCAATACGGGATA
ATACCGCGCCACATAGCAGAACTTTAAAAGTGCTCATCATTGGAAAACGTTCTTCGGGGCGAAAACTCTC
AAGGATCTTACCGCTGTTGAGATCCAGTTCGATGTAACCCACTCGTGCACCCAACTGATCTTCAGCATCT
TTTACTTTCACCAGCGTTTCTGGGTGAGCAAAAACAGGAAGGCAAAATGCCGCAAAAAAGGGAATAAGGG
CGACACGGAAATGTTGAATACTCATACTCTTCCTTTTTCAATATTATTGAAGCATTTATCAGGGTTATTG
TCTCATGAGCGGATACATATTTGAATGTATTTAGAAAAATAAACAAATAGGGGTTCCGCGCACATTTCCC
CGAAAAGTGCCACCTGACGTCGACGGATCGGGAGATCTCCCGATCCCCTATGGTGCACTCTCAGTACAAT
CTGCTCTGATGCCGCATAGTTAAGCCAGTATCTGCTCCCTGCTTGTGTGTTGGAGGTCGCTGAGTAGTGC
GCGAGCAAAATTTAAGCTACAACAAGGCAAGGCTTGACCGACAATTGCATGAAGAATCTGCTTAGGGTTA
GGCGTTTTGCGCTGCTTCGCGATGTACGGGCCAGATATACGCGTTGACATTGATTATTGACTAGTTATTA
ATAGTAATCAATTACGGGGTCATTAGTTCATAGCCCATATATGGAGTTCCGCGTTACATAACTTACGGTA
AATGGCCCGCCTGGCTGACCGCCCAACGACCCCCGCCCATTGACGTCAATAATGACGTATGTTCCCATAG
TAACGCCAATAGGGACTTTCCATTGACGTCAATGGGTGGAGTATTTACGGTAAACTGCCCACTTGGCAGT
ACATCAAGTGTATCATATGCCAAGTACGCCCCCTATTGACGTCAATGACGGTAAATGGCCCGCCTGGCAT
TATGCCCAGTACATGACCTTATGGGACTTTCCTACTTGGCAGTACATCTACGTATTAGTCATCGCTATTA
CCATGGTGATGCGGTTTTGGCAGTACATCAATGGGCGTGGATAGCGGTTTGACTCACGGGGATTTCCAAG
TCTCCACCCCATTGACGTCAATGGGAGTTTGTTTTGGCACCAAAATCAACGGGACTTTCCAAAATGTCGT
AACAACTCCGCCCCATTGACGCAAATGGGCGGTAGGCGTGTACGGTGGGAGGTCTATATAAGCAGAGCTC
TCTGGCTAACTAGAGAACCCACTGCTTACTGGCTTATCGAAATTAATACGACTCACTATAGGGAGACCCA
AGCTG
