>Addgene plasmid #50868 | pcDNA3.1 Flag YFP hNKCC1 I677C A734C (NT813) | addgene partial sequence | sequence record 78707 | CMV-F 5'-CGCAAATGGGCGGTAGGCGTG-3'
CTCTCTGGCTAACTAGAGAACCCACTGCTTACTGGCTTATCGAAATTAATACGACTCACTATAGGGAGAC
CCAAGCTGGCTAGCCCGGGCACGGCCGCCACCATGGGAGACTACAAAGACCATGACGGTGATTATAAAGA
TCACGACATCGACTACAAGGATGACGATGACAAGGGTGACCCTACCGTCAGCAAGGGCGAGGAGCTGTTC
ACCGGGGTGGTGCCCATCCTGGTCGAGCTGGACGGCGACGTAAACGGCCACAAGTTCAGCGTGTCCGGCG
AGGGCGAGGGCGATGCCACCTACGGCAAGCTGACCCTGAAGTTCATCTGCACCACCGGCAAGCTGCCCGT
GCCCTGGCCCACCCTCGTGACCACCTTCGGCTACGGCCTGATGTGCTTCGCCCGCTACCCCGACCACATG
AAGCAGCACGACTTCTTCAAGTCCGCCATGCCCGAAGGCTACGTCCAGGAGCGCACCATCTTCTTCAAGG
ACGACGGCAACTACAAGACCCGCGCCGAGGTGAAGTTCGAGGGCGACACCCTGGTGAACCGCATCGAGCT
GAAGGGCATCGACTTCAAGGAGGACGGCAACATCCTAGGGCACAAGCTGGAGTACAACTACAACAGCCAC
AACGTTTATATCATGGCCGACAAGCA
