>Addgene plasmid #50868 | pcDNA3.1 Flag YFP hNKCC1 I677C A734C (NT813) | addgene partial sequence | sequence record 78983 | hNKCC1-int-R 5'-ATATTTGGCTTGGTCGATGG-3'
GAAGTAAGGCCGGCCGTGAGTTTGGCGCTCCTGTCATAACAAGACACTGTGGCCTAAAGTTTTTCACATG
GTCCTCCACGCCAGAAAGCCTAATACTATGTTGCAGGGCATTGAGGTAAGTCAGGGCTTGTGTAGAGGAT
CCCCAATTCACATCGGGTTTTTTGTAGGTAACATAAATATAGAGACCAAGGACTATCACGTAGGTTAGCA
AAGCACACCACCAGTTAATGACGAACATTACTATGCAACAAAGAATTGCTCCAAGAAGTGAGATCCACAT
ATTGTAGTATTTAAATGCCGGTCGCCATCCTGGGCTTTTGGCCAGTGAAGCATGGAATACTGAAAAATTG
ATGAGGGCATAGCTGGCAAGGAAGAAGTTTGAGATACATGGTGCAATAACATTCAGTTCGGCAATTAAGA
TGAATCCAAGTGCAATTAAGAATGTTAAGATGTAGCCACGTAATGGCTCATTATTTTTCCCATAACCTTT
AGCAAACATCTGGAAAGCGGGGTAGATGTTGTCTTTACATAGGGCCTGAAATATCTTGGGAGCACTCACT
AGGGATGCTAATGCGCTAGAAAGAGTGGCAGAGAATATGCCCGCGGAAATTAGTGGTGTAAATCCTGACA
CCATACTCATTACCTGAAAGTTGTTCATTAGGCCGTAGCTACAAGGACTGGATTCACAAGATGAAAAATC
AAAGTTTAATTTGCAGGCTGCGCTAGTACAGTTTGTTAGCTCTGTTACGATAGTGTCATTAACATTACCA
GTGGCATCGCGTACGACACAAGAACCTACAGACACGGCAATTCCTACATAAACCAATGTAGTAATTAAAA
TGGCTAGGAGTGTTCCTTTGGG
